LOCUS       Exported 19008 bp ds-DNA circular SYN 12-MAY-2021
DEFINITION  Monocot Target-AID vector expressing rice-optimized nCas9-PmCDA1
            with sgRNA targeting OsAls.
ACCESSION   .
VERSION     .
KEYWORDS    pMonAID_nCas9-PmCDA_Hyg_ALS
SOURCE      synthetic DNA construct
  ORGANISM  synthetic DNA construct
REFERENCE   1 (bases 1 to 19008)
  AUTHORS   Shimatani Z, Kashojiya S, Takayama M, Terada R, Arazoe T, Ishii H,
            Teramura H, Yamamoto T, Komatsu H, Miura K, Ezura H, Nishida K,
            Ariizumi T, Kondo A
  TITLE     Targeted base editing in rice and tomato using a CRISPR-Cas9
            cytidine deaminase fusion.
  JOURNAL   Nat Biotechnol. 2017 Mar 27. doi: 10.1038/nbt.3833.
  PUBMED    28346401
REFERENCE   2 (bases 1 to 19008)
  AUTHORS   .
  TITLE     Direct Submission
  JOURNAL   Exported May 12, 2021 from SnapGene Server 1.1.58
            http://www.snapgene.com
FEATURES             Location/Qualifiers
     source          1..19008
                     /organism="synthetic DNA construct"
                     /mol_type="other DNA"
     misc_feature    113..137
                     /label=RB T-DNA repeat
                     /note="right border repeat from nopaline C58 T-DNA"
     protein_bind    295..316
                     /label=CAP binding site
                     /bound_moiety="E. coli catabolite activator protein"
                     /note="CAP binding activates transcription in the presence
                     of cAMP."
     promoter        331..361
                     /label=lac promoter
                     /note="promoter for the E. coli lac operon"
     protein_bind    369..385
                     /label=lac operator
                     /bound_moiety="lac repressor encoded by lacI"
                     /note="The lac repressor binds to the lac operator to
                     inhibit transcription in E. coli. This inhibition can be
                     relieved by adding lactose or
                     isopropyl-beta-D-thiogalactopyranoside (IPTG)."
     primer_bind     374..396
                     /label=M13/pUC Reverse
                     /note="In lacZ gene"
     primer_bind     393..409
                     /label=M13 rev
                     /note="common sequencing primer, one of multiple similar
                     variants"
     primer_bind     393..409
                     /label=M13 Reverse
                     /note="In lacZ gene. Also called M13-rev"
     protein_bind    485..509
                     /gene="mutant version of attB"
                     /label=attB1
                     /bound_moiety="BP Clonase(TM)"
                     /note="recombination site for the Gateway(R) BP reaction"
     primer_bind     complement(559..575)
                     /label=KS primer
                     /note="common sequencing primer, one of multiple similar
                     variants"
     primer_bind     complement(560..576)
                     /label=pBluescriptKS
                     /note="For pBluescript vector"
     protein_bind    596..695
                     /gene="mutant version of attL"
                     /label=attL1
                     /bound_moiety="LR Clonase(TM)"
                     /note="recombination site for the Gateway(R) LR reaction"
     misc_RNA        1104..1179
                     /label=gRNA scaffold
                     /note="guide RNA scaffold for the Streptococcus pyogenes
                     CRISPR/Cas9 system"
     protein_bind    complement(1191..1215)
                     /gene="mutant version of attB"
                     /label=attB2
                     /bound_moiety="BP Clonase(TM)"
                     /note="recombination site for the Gateway(R) BP reaction"
     protein_bind    complement(1221..1320)
                     /gene="mutant version of attL"
                     /label=attL2
                     /bound_moiety="LR Clonase(TM)"
                     /note="recombination site for the Gateway(R) LR reaction"
     promoter        2111..2156
                     /label=minimal CaMV 35S promoter
                     /note="minimal 35S promoter from cauliflower mosaic virus"
     5'UTR           2167..2267
                     /label=OsADH 5'-UTR
                     /note="translational enhancer from the 5'-UTR of the Oryza
                     sativa alcohol dehydrogenase gene (Sugio et al., 2008)"
     CDS             2277..2297
                     /codon_start=1
                     /product="nuclear localization signal of SV40 (simian virus
                     40) large T antigen"
                     /label=SV40 NLS
                     /translation="PKKKRKV"
     CDS             2322..6425
                     /codon_start=1
                     /product="nickase mutant of the Cas9 endonuclease from the
                     Streptococcus pyogenes Type II CRISPR/Cas system"
                     /label=Cas9(D10A)
                     /note="generates RNA-guided single strand nicks in DNA due
                     to the D10A mutation in the RuvC catalytic domain"
                     /translation="MDKKYSIGLAIGTNSVGWAVITDEYKVPSKKFKVLGNTDRHSIKK
                     NLIGALLFDSGETAEATRLKRTARRRYTRRKNRICYLQEIFSNEMAKVDDSFFHRLEES
                     FLVEEDKKHERHPIFGNIVDEVAYHEKYPTIYHLRKKLVDSTDKADLRLIYLALAHMIK
                     FRGHFLIEGDLNPDNSDVDKLFIQLVQTYNQLFEENPINASGVDAKAILSARLSKSRRL
                     ENLIAQLPGEKKNGLFGNLIALSLGLTPNFKSNFDLAEDAKLQLSKDTYDDDLDNLLAQ
                     IGDQYADLFLAAKNLSDAILLSDILRVNTEITKAPLSASMIKRYDEHHQDLTLLKALVR
                     QQLPEKYKEIFFDQSKNGYAGYIDGGASQEEFYKFIKPILEKMDGTEELLVKLNREDLL
                     RKQRTFDNGSIPHQIHLGELHAILRRQEDFYPFLKDNREKIEKILTFRIPYYVGPLARG
                     NSRFAWMTRKSEETITPWNFEEVVDKGASAQSFIERMTNFDKNLPNEKVLPKHSLLYEY
                     FTVYNELTKVKYVTEGMRKPAFLSGEQKKAIVDLLFKTNRKVTVKQLKEDYFKKIECFD
                     SVEISGVEDRFNASLGTYHDLLKIIKDKDFLDNEENEDILEDIVLTLTLFEDREMIEER
                     LKTYAHLFDDKVMKQLKRRRYTGWGRLSRKLINGIRDKQSGKTILDFLKSDGFANRNFM
                     QLIHDDSLTFKEDIQKAQVSGQGDSLHEHIANLAGSPAIKKGILQTVKVVDELVKVMGR
                     HKPENIVIEMARENQTTQKGQKNSRERMKRIEEGIKELGSQILKEHPVENTQLQNEKLY
                     LYYLQNGRDMYVDQELDINRLSDYDVDHIVPQSFLKDDSIDNKVLTRSDKNRGKSDNVP
                     SEEVVKKMKNYWRQLLNAKLITQRKFDNLTKAERGGLSELDKAGFIKRQLVETRQITKH
                     VAQILDSRMNTKYDENDKLIREVKVITLKSKLVSDFRKDFQFYKVREINNYHHAHDAYL
                     NAVVGTALIKKYPKLESEFVYGDYKVYDVRKMIAKSEQEIGKATAKYFFYSNIMNFFKT
                     EITLANGEIRKRPLIETNGETGEIVWDKGRDFATVRKVLSMPQVNIVKKTEVQTGGFSK
                     ESILPKRNSDKLIARKKDWDPKKYGGFDSPTVAYSVLVVAKVEKGKSKKLKSVKELLGI
                     TIMERSSFEKNPIDFLEAKGYKEVKKDLIIKLPKYSLFELENGRKRMLASAGELQKGNE
                     LALPSKYVNFLYLASHYEKLKGSPEDNEQKQLFVEQHKHYLDEIIEQISEFSKRVILAD
                     ANLDKVLSAYNKHRDKPIREQAENIIHLFTLTNLGAPAAFKYFDTTIDRKRYTSTKEVL
                     DATLIHQSITGLYETRIDLSQLGGD"
     CDS             6447..6467
                     /codon_start=1
                     /product="nuclear localization signal of SV40 (simian virus
                     40) large T antigen"
                     /label=SV40 NLS
                     /translation="PKKKRKV"
     CDS             6660..6725
                     /codon_start=1
                     /product="three tandem FLAG(R) epitope tags, followed by an
                     enterokinase cleavage site"
                     /label=3xFLAG
                     /translation="DYKDHDGDYKDHDIDYKDDDDK"
     CDS             6732..7355
                     /codon_start=1
                     /product="cytidine deaminase from the sea lamprey
                     Petromyzon marinus (Rogozin et al., 2007)"
                     /label=PmCDA1
                     /translation="MTDAEYVRIHEKLDIYTFKKQFFNNKKSVSHRCYVLFELKRRGER
                     RACFWGYAVNKPQSGTERGIHAEIFSIRKVEEYLRDNPGQFTINWYSSWSPCADCAEKI
                     LEWYNQELRGNGHTLKIWACKLYYEKNARNQIGLWNLRDNGVGLNVMVSEHYQCCRKIF
                     IQSSHNQLNENRWLEKTLKRAEKRRSELSIMIQVKILHTTKSPAV"
     CDS             7359..7379
                     /codon_start=1
                     /product="nuclear localization signal of SV40 (simian virus
                     40) large T antigen"
                     /label=SV40 NLS
                     /translation="PKKKRKV"
     promoter        9657..10002
                     /label=CaMV 35S promoter
                     /note="strong constitutive promoter from cauliflower mosaic
                     virus"
     CDS             10017..11042
                     /codon_start=1
                     /gene="aph(4)-Ia"
                     /product="aminoglycoside phosphotransferase from E. coli"
                     /label=HygR
                     /note="confers resistance to hygromycin"
                     /translation="MKKPELTATSVEKFLIEKFDSVSDLMQLSEGEESRAFSFDVGGRG
                     YVLRVNSCADGFYKDRYVYRHFASAALPIPEVLDIGEFSESLTYCISRRSQGVTLQDLP
                     ETELPAVLQPVAEAMDAIAAADLSQTSGFGPFGPQGIGQYTTWRDFICAIADPHVYHWQ
                     TVMDDTVSASVAQALDELMLWAEDCPEVRHLVHADFGSNNVLTDNGRITAVIDWSEAMF
                     GDSQYEVANIFFWRPWLACMEQQTRYFERRHPELAGSPRLRAYMLRIGLDQLYQSLVDG
                     NFDDAAWAQGRCDAIVRSGAGTVGRTQIARRSAAVWTDGCVEVLADSGNRRPSTRPRAK
                     K"
     protein_bind    complement(12194..12318)
                     /gene="mutant version of attR"
                     /label=attR2
                     /bound_moiety="LR Clonase(TM)"
                     /note="recombination site for the Gateway(R) LR reaction"
     primer_bind     complement(12358..12375)
                     /label=M13 Forward
                     /note="In lacZ gene. Also called M13-F20 or M13 (-21)
                     Forward"
     primer_bind     complement(12358..12374)
                     /label=M13 fwd
                     /note="common sequencing primer, one of multiple similar
                     variants"
     primer_bind     complement(12367..12389)
                     /label=M13/pUC Forward
                     /note="In lacZ gene"
     misc_feature    12589..12613
                     /label=LB T-DNA repeat
                     /note="left border repeat from nopaline C58 T-DNA"
     CDS             13134..13925
                     /codon_start=1
                     /gene="aadA"
                     /product="aminoglycoside adenylyltransferase (Murphy,
                     1985)"
                     /label=SmR
                     /note="confers resistance to spectinomycin and
                     streptomycin"
                     /translation="MGEAVIAEVSTQLSEVVGVIERHLEPTLLAVHLYGSAVDGGLKPH
                     SDIDLLVTVTVRLDETTRRALINDLLETSASPGESEILRAVEVTIVVHDDIIPWRYPAK
                     RELQFGEWQRNDILAGIFEPATIDIDLAILLTKAREHSVALVGPAAEELFDPVPEQDLF
                     EALNETLTLWNSPPDWAGDERNVVLTLSRIWYSAVTGKIAPKDVAADWAMERLPAQYQP
                     VILEARQAYLGQEEDRLASRADQLEEFVHYVKGEITKVVGK"
     rep_origin      14171..14759
                     /direction=RIGHT
                     /label=ori
                     /note="high-copy-number ColE1/pMB1/pBR322/pUC origin of
                     replication"
     primer_bind     14660..14679
                     /label=pBR322ori-F
                     /note="pBR322 origin, forward primer"
     primer_bind     14913..14930
                     /label=L4440
                     /note="L4440 vector, forward primer"
     misc_feature    14945..15085
                     /label=bom
                     /note="basis of mobility region from pBR322"
     primer_bind     complement(15011..15030)
                     /label=pRS-marker
                     /note="pRS vectors, use to sequence yeast selectable
                     marker"
     primer_bind     15171..15193
                     /label=pGEX 3'
                     /note="pGEX vectors, reverse primer"
     rep_origin      15429..15623
                     /label=pVS1 oriV
                     /note="origin of replication for the Pseudomonas plasmid
                     pVS1 (Heeb et al., 2000)"
     CDS             complement(15689..16762)
                     /codon_start=1
                     /product="replication protein from the Pseudomonas plasmid
                     pVS1 (Heeb et al., 2000)"
                     /label=pVS1 RepA
                     /translation="MSGRKPSGPVQIGAALGDDLVEKLKAAQAAQRQRIEAEARPGESW
                     QAAADRIRKESRQPPAAGAPSIRKPPKGDEQPDFFVPMLYDVGTRDSRSIMDVAVFRLS
                     KRDRRAGEVIRYELPDGHVEVSAGPAGMASVWDYDLVLMAVSHLTESMNRYREGKGDKP
                     GRVFRPHVADVLKFCRRADGGKQKDDLVETCIRLNTTHVAMQRTKKAKNGRLVTVSEGE
                     ALISRYKIVKSETGRPEYIEIELADWMYREITEGKNPDVLTVHPDYFLIDPGIGRFLYR
                     LARRAAGKAEARWLFKTIYERSGSAGEFKKFCFTVRKLIGSNDLPEYDLKEEAGQAGPI
                     LVMRYRNLIEGEASAGS"
     CDS             complement(17191..17820)
                     /codon_start=1
                     /product="stability protein from the Pseudomonas plasmid
                     pVS1 (Heeb et al., 2000)"
                     /label=pVS1 StaA
                     /translation="MKVIAVLNQKGGSGKTTIATHLARALQLAGADVLLVDSDPQGSAR
                     DWAAVREDQPLTVVGIDRPTIDRDVKAIGRRDFVVIDGAPQAADLAVSAIKAADFVLIP
                     VQPSPYDIWATADLVELVKQRIEVTDGRLQAAFVVSRAIKGTRIGGEVAEALAGYELPI
                     LESRITQRVSYPGTAAAGTTVLESEPEGDAAREVQALAAEIKSKLI"
ORIGIN
        1 gatcccgagg ggaaccctgt ggttggcatg cacatacaaa tggacgaacg gataaacctt
       61 ttcacgccct tttaaatatc cgattattct aataaacgct cttttctctt aggtttaccc
      121 gccaatatat cctgtcaaac actgatagtt taaactgaag gcgggaaacg acaatctgat
      181 ccaagctcaa gctccaatac gcaaaccgcc tctccccgcg cgttggccga ttcattaatg
      241 cagctggcac gacaggtttc ccgactggaa agcgggcagt gagcgcaacg caattaatgt
      301 gagttagctc actcattagg caccccaggc tttacacttt atgcttccgg ctcgtatgtt
      361 gtgtggaatt gtgagcggat aacaatttca cacaggaaac agctatgaca tgattacgaa
      421 tttcaggtga ctgatagtga cctgttcgtt gcaacaaatt gatgagcaat gcttttttat
      481 aatgccaact ttgtacaaaa aagcaggcgg cgcgtcctgc aggataggga taacagggta
      541 atggcgcgcc aagcttatcg ataccgtcga cctcgagcgg ccgcgggaat tcgatcaaat
      601 aatgatttta ttttgactga tagtgacctg ttcgttgcaa caaattgatg agcaatgctt
      661 ttttataatg ccaactttgt acaaaaaagc aggctctttt tttcttcttc ttcgttcata
      721 cagttttttt ttgtttatca gcttacattt tcttgaaccg tagctttcgt tttcttcttt
      781 ttaactttcc attcggagtt tttgtatctt gtttcatagt ttgtcccagg attagaatga
      841 ttaggcatcg aaccttcaag aatttgattg aataaaacat cttcattctt aagatatgaa
      901 gataatcttc aaaaggcccc tgggaatctg aaagaagaga agcaggccca tttatatggg
      961 aaagaacaat agtatttctt atataggccc atttaagttg aaaacaatct tcaaaagtcc
     1021 cacatcgctt agataagaaa acgaagctga gtttatatac agctagagtc gaagtagtga
     1081 ttgcgcgtcc atggagatcc accgttttag agctagaaat agcaagttaa aataaggcta
     1141 gtccgttatc aacttgaaaa agtggcaccg agtcggtgct ttttttctag acccagcttt
     1201 cttgtacaaa gttggcatta acccagcttt cttgtacaaa gttggcatta taaaaaataa
     1261 ttgctcatca atttgttgca acgaacaggt cactatcagt caaaataaaa tcattatttg
     1321 atcactagtg gatccgagct cggtacctta attaaattac cctgttatcc ctatcctgca
     1381 ggattaacac ccaacttttc tatccaagct tgccaacatg gtggagcacg acactctcgt
     1441 ctactccaag aatatcaaag atacagtctc agaagaccaa agggctattg agacttttca
     1501 acaaagggta atatcgggaa acctcctcgg attccattgc ccagctatct gtcacttcat
     1561 caaaaggaca gtagaaaagg aaggtggcac ctacaaatgc catcattgcg ataaaggaaa
     1621 ggctatcgtt caagatgcct ctgccgacag tggtcccaaa gatggacccc cacccacgag
     1681 gagcatcgtg gaaaaagaag acgttccaac cacgtcttca aagcaagtgg attgatgtga
     1741 acatggtgga gcacgacact ctcgtctact ccaagaatat caaagataca gtctcagaag
     1801 accaaagggc tattgagact tttcaacaaa gggtaatatc gggaaacctc ctcggattcc
     1861 attgcccagc tatctgtcac ttcatcaaaa ggacagtaga aaaggaaggt ggcacctaca
     1921 aatgccatca ttgcgataaa ggaaaggcta tcgttcaaga tgcctctgcc gacagtggtc
     1981 ccaaagatgg acccccaccc acgaggagca tcgtggaaaa agaagacgtt ccaaccacgt
     2041 cttcaaagca agtggattga tgtgatatct ccactgacgt aagggatgac gcacaatccc
     2101 actatccttc gcaagaccct tcctctatat aaggaagttc atttcatttg gagaggccgg
     2161 tctagagaat tccaagcaac gaactgcgag tgattcaaga aaaaagaaaa cctgagcttt
     2221 cgatctctac ggagtggttt cttgttcttt gaaaaagagg gggattacat atggctccta
     2281 agaagaagcg gaaggttggt attcacgggg tgcctgcggc tatggacaag aagtactcga
     2341 tcgggctggc catcggaaca aattctgtag gctgggctgt aataaccgat gagtacaagg
     2401 tgccctctaa aaaatttaag gtccttggca atacggatag acattccata aagaagaatc
     2461 ttatcggtgc gctgctcttt gacagcggcg agaccgcgga ggcgacccgg ttgaaacgca
     2521 ccgcgagacg ccgttacaca aggcgtaaga atagaatctg ttatctccag gagatattct
     2581 ctaatgaaat ggcgaaggta gacgattcct tctttcaccg tctggaggaa agttttctcg
     2641 ttgaggaaga taagaaacat gaaagacacc cgatcttcgg aaacattgtc gacgaggttg
     2701 cttatcatga aaagtaccct accatctacc atcttagaaa gaaacttgtt gacagcacgg
     2761 ataaggctga tctcaggctg atatacctgg ctctggcaca tatgattaag ttcagagggc
     2821 atttccttat cgaaggcgac ctgaatccag ataattcaga tgtagacaag ctcttcattc
     2881 aacttgtgca gacttataat cagctcttcg aagaaaatcc aataaacgcg tcgggtgtag
     2941 acgcaaaggc catactgtcc gctaggcttt ctaagtcacg tagacttgag aatctcattg
     3001 cccaactccc cggcgagaag aagaacggct tgtttggaaa tctgatagcg ctgtccctgg
     3061 gtcttacacc aaatttcaag agtaatttcg atttggcaga agatgctaag ttgcagctca
     3121 gtaaagacac ctacgatgac gatcttgata atttgttggc tcagattggc gatcagtatg
     3181 cagatctttt cttggccgct aagaatttgt ctgatgcaat tctgcttagc gacattttga
     3241 gggttaatac agaaatcacc aaggcaccct tgtcggcgtc aatgataaag aggtatgatg
     3301 agcaccacca agacctgacg ctcctcaagg ctcttgttcg gcagcaattg ccggagaagt
     3361 acaaagagat cttcttcgac cagtctaaga acggatatgc gggctacata gacggtggag
     3421 cgagtcagga ggaattctac aagttcataa agcccattct cgagaagatg gatggtacgg
     3481 aagaactgct tgtgaaactt aacagagaag atcttttgcg gaagcagaga actttcgaca
     3541 acggaagtat accacaccag atacatctcg gagagcttca tgctattctc agaagacaag
     3601 aggatttcta ccctttcttg aaggataaca gagaaaagat agagaagatc ctcacgttta
     3661 ggatccctta ctacgtaggt cctcttgctc gcggcaatag taggttcgcc tggatgaccc
     3721 gcaagtctga agaaactatc accccttgga atttcgaaga ggttgtagac aaaggtgctt
     3781 cagcacagag tttcattgag aggatgacca acttcgacaa gaacctcccc aacgaaaagg
     3841 tcctgcctaa gcacagcctc ctctacgaat actttactgt ctataatgag cttacaaaag
     3901 ttaagtacgt gacagaggga atgcggaagc ccgcattcct ttccggagaa caaaagaagg
     3961 cgatcgtgga tcttctcttc aagacgaacc gcaaggtgac ggttaaacag ttgaaggaag
     4021 attacttcaa gaagatagaa tgttttgata gcgtggaaat cagcggcgtc gaagataggt
     4081 tcaacgcttc cctgggaacg taccacgatc tcctcaagat tatcaaagat aaggactttc
     4141 ttgataacga agagaatgag gacatcttgg aagacattgt tctgacgctc accctgttcg
     4201 aagatcgcga gatgattgag gaacgcttga agacctacgc acacctgttc gatgacaagg
     4261 ttatgaagca acttaaacgg cgccggtata cgggctgggg acggctttcg cggaagctga
     4321 taaatggaat ccgtgacaag cagtctggca agacaatact cgacttcttg aagtcggatg
     4381 gttttgccaa tagaaatttt atgcaactca ttcatgatga ctcgcttact tttaaggagg
     4441 acatccagaa ggcccaggta tcaggacagg gtgactcttt gcacgaacac atcgcgaacc
     4501 tggcgggctc ccccgcgatt aagaagggaa ttttgcagac tgtcaaggtg gtcgatgaac
     4561 tcgtgaaggt tatgggacgt cataagccgg aaaatattgt gattgagatg gctcgcgaga
     4621 atcaaacaac acagaagggc caaaagaaca gtagagaacg catgaagcgc atcgaagagg
     4681 gcatcaaaga gctgggcagt cagatcctta aagaacatcc agtcgagaat acacagcttc
     4741 agaacgaaaa gctgtacctt tattaccttc aaaatgggcg tgatatgtat gtggatcagg
     4801 aactcgatat caataggctg agtgactatg atgtcgacca tatcgtcccg caaagtttcc
     4861 tcaaggacga cagtatagac aacaaagttc tcacacggtc agataagaat cgcggcaaga
     4921 gcgataatgt accgtcggag gaggtagtca agaagatgaa gaattactgg cgccagttgc
     4981 tcaacgccaa gctcatcact cagaggaaat ttgacaacct tacgaaagcc gagcggggcg
     5041 gactctctga actggacaag gccggtttca taaagcgcca gctcgttgag acacgtcaaa
     5101 ttactaagca cgtcgctcaa atattggatt cccgcatgaa tactaagtac gatgagaatg
     5161 ataagctcat acgtgaagtt aaggtcatta ctctcaagtc caagcttgta tcggacttcc
     5221 gtaaggactt ccaattctac aaggtccggg aaatcaataa ttatcaccat gcccatgacg
     5281 cttatctgaa cgcggtcgtg ggcacggcac tcattaagaa atacccaaaa cttgagtcag
     5341 aatttgttta cggggactat aaagtttatg acgtgcggaa gatgatagcg aagtcggaac
     5401 aagagatagg aaaggcgact gcaaagtact ttttttactc caacataatg aatttcttta
     5461 agaccgaaat aacccttgca aacggtgaaa tcagaaagcg gcctctgatt gaaacaaatg
     5521 gcgagacggg cgagatcgtc tgggacaagg ggagggactt cgcaacggtt cgcaaggtcc
     5581 ttagcatgcc gcaagtaaat atagttaaga agacggaagt tcagaccggc ggctttagta
     5641 aagaaagcat acttcctaaa aggaattccg acaaactgat agcgcgcaag aaggactggg
     5701 atccaaagaa gtatggagga tttgactccc caaccgttgc ttatagcgtg ttggtagtag
     5761 ccaaggtgga aaagggtaag tctaagaaat tgaagtcggt gaaggagttg ttggggataa
     5821 ctataatgga gcggagttcg ttcgagaaga acccaattga ctttctcgaa gccaaaggct
     5881 acaaggaggt caagaaggac ctgattatta agttgccaaa gtactcgctc ttcgaactcg
     5941 agaacgggag aaagcgtatg ctggcgtcgg cgggcgagct gcagaaagga aacgagctgg
     6001 ctttgccatc gaaatacgta aatttcctgt acctcgcctc acattatgag aagcttaaag
     6061 ggtctccaga agacaatgaa cagaagcagc tgtttgttga acagcacaag cactacttgg
     6121 acgagattat agaacaaatc tccgagttct ctaaacgggt tatccttgca gacgccaatt
     6181 tggataaggt cctctcggct tataataagc atagagataa gccaatccgg gagcaggctg
     6241 aaaatatcat acacctcttt acgttgacta atttgggtgc gccagcggca ttcaagtact
     6301 tcgatacaac aatcgatcgt aagcgctaca caagcactaa ggaagtcctg gacgcgacgc
     6361 tgatacacca gtccattact ggactgtatg aaaccagaat agatcttagc cagctcggcg
     6421 gtgatggagg agggcctagg gctgatccta agaagaagag gaaggttgga ggagggccag
     6481 gagcagagta tgttagagcg ttgtttgatt ttaacggtaa cgatgaagag gatttaccct
     6541 ttaagaaagg cgacattctc aggattaggg ataaacctga agagcaatgg tggaatgctg
     6601 aggatagtga aggcaaacga ggaatgattt tagtgccgta tgtggagaaa tattcgggtg
     6661 actacaaaga tcatgatggt gattacaaag accatgacat cgactacaag gatgatgatg
     6721 ataagtcagg gatgacagat gctgaatatg tcagaatcca cgaaaagttg gacatttaca
     6781 cgtttaagaa gcagttcttc aacaacaaga aatctgtttc gcataggtgc tatgtgcttt
     6841 tcgaactaaa acgtcgtgga gaaagacggg cttgcttttg gggttacgcg gttaacaaac
     6901 cacaatcagg tactgaacga ggaatacacg ctgaaatctt ttctatccga aaggttgagg
     6961 aatatctacg tgacaatcct ggacagttca ctatcaattg gtattctagc tggtcaccat
     7021 gtgcagattg tgctgagaag attctcgaat ggtacaatca agagcttaga ggcaatggac
     7081 atacattgaa aatatgggca tgcaagctct actacgaaaa gaatgccaga aaccaaattg
     7141 ggctttggaa cttgagggat aatggagttg ggcttaatgt catggtttct gagcactatc
     7201 aatgttgtcg gaagatcttc atacaaagtt cccataacca gttgaatgag aacagatggt
     7261 tagagaaaac ccttaaaaga gccgagaaga gaagatccga actgagcatt atgatacagg
     7321 tcaaaattct gcataccact aagagtccag ctgtaggtcc taagaagaaa cgtaaagtag
     7381 ggccctgatc caggcctccc agctttcgtc cgtatcatcg gtttcgacaa cgttcgtcaa
     7441 gttcaatgca tcagtttcat tgcccacaca ccagaatcct actaagtttg agtattatgg
     7501 cattggaaaa gctgttttct tctatcattt gttctgcttg taatttactg tgttctttca
     7561 gtttttgttt tcggacatca aaatgcaaat ggatggataa gagttaataa atgatatggt
     7621 ccttttgttc attctcaaat tattattatc tgttgttttt actttaatgg gttgaattta
     7681 agtaagaaag gaactaacag tgtgatatta aggtgcaatg ttagacatat aaaacagtct
     7741 ttcacctctc tttggttatg tcttgaattg gtttgtttct tcacttatct gtgtaatcaa
     7801 gtttactatg agtctatgat caagtaatta tgcaatcaag ttaagtacag tataggcttg
     7861 agctccctag gcccctaggt aattcttcgg acccaagaat gctaagccaa gaggagctgt
     7921 tatcgccgtc ctcctgcttg tttctctctt tttgttgctg tttcttcatt agcgtggaca
     7981 aagttttcaa ccggcctatc tgttatcatt ttcttctatt caaagactgt aatacctatt
     8041 gctacctgtg gttctcactt gtgattttgg acacatatgt tcggtttatt caaatttaat
     8101 cagatgcctg atgagggtac cagaaaaaat acgtgttctg gttgtttttg agttgcgatt
     8161 attctatgaa atgaataaca tcgaagttat catcccagta ttttcgcatg aatgttcttt
     8221 tcttctgtct tgtgcatcag tgatctagtg catgggagtt tgtattgtga tgttcgacat
     8281 cacgtaactt ccactttgcc tttgctgttc gatattttaa tgacatgtca cacacacttc
     8341 tgatactttt ctttcttggc tattgtgcca gcatgatgca agatgcatca cagcatcaga
     8401 tatattctca tcgtcaggct ttagcagcac acgagcacgc tttgccgctt aaaagttgta
     8461 cggcgcagct tagacatccc ctgtagaagt gataatcttt tcacttttcc ttaaacaaat
     8521 tgagagggga aatggaacca tgtggatcag agaagctttt gtttctttac acaagaatat
     8581 ttggtacagt gggggtccta tgttcgtggg ttcgtggctt ggctgcctgt cttcaaccaa
     8641 gtgttttcag ttcaacatgt tagcgtgtag aaagagcaca attctgttta tctccaaggt
     8701 aaaatgtggc attctgttaa agaacatgat cctgccaatt ttttaagttt caatggaaga
     8761 ggaatgtaaa gctttctatg gtttgtgtac acaacacagt ggaagaggag tgcaagcttt
     8821 ctatggtttg tgtgcgcgtt gtgtgtcagc acttcaattt tgttagaaaa tgaaagaaaa
     8881 aaaaggatga tcatgcttat agtaaatcac tctttttcct cgccttctgt acgttttgac
     8941 ttgacaagat tttaaaatct gtacatgacc tttgttttaa aattacttta tgtatttcca
     9001 tctttcaagt tatgcagatg tcatcacaaa ttgttacacc aatcaccagg ctggctgttt
     9061 atatattatc agaccaggct atatagagta tactatacta actgttcata ttatctggaa
     9121 atcttgcttg ctacttgagc ggtaaaaggg tatagatatg agggtcccca gattagcctt
     9181 ttcaatttca gaaagaatgc taacccacag atggttagag aggcttacgc agcaggtctc
     9241 atcaagacga tctacccgag caataatctc caggaaatca aataccttcc caagaaggtt
     9301 aaagatgcag tcaaaagatt caggactaac tgcatcaaga acacagagaa agatatattt
     9361 ctcaagatca gaagtactat tccagtatgg acgattcaag gcttgcttca caaaccaagg
     9421 caagtaatag agattggagt ctctaaaaag gtagttccca ctgaatcaaa ggccatggag
     9481 tcaaagattc aaatagagga cctaacagaa ctcgccgtaa agactggcga acagttcata
     9541 cagagtctct tacgactcaa tgacaagaag aaaatcttcg tcaacatggt ggagcacgac
     9601 acacttgtct actccaaaaa tatcaaagat acagtctcag aagaccaaag ggcaattgag
     9661 acttttcaac aaagggtaat atccggaaac ctcctcggat tccattgccc agctatctgt
     9721 cactttattg tgaagatagt ggaaaaggaa ggtggctcct acaaatgcca tcattgcgat
     9781 aaaggaaagg ccatcgttga agatgcctct gccgacagtg gtcccaaaga tggaccccca
     9841 cccacgagga gcatcgtgga aaaagaagac gttccaacca cgtcttcaaa gcaagtggat
     9901 tgatgtgata tctccactga cgtaagggat gacgcacaat cccactatcc ttcgcaagac
     9961 ccttcctcta tataaggaag ttcatttcat ttggagagaa cacgggggac tctagaatga
    10021 aaaagcctga actcaccgcg acgtctgtcg agaagtttct gatcgaaaag ttcgacagcg
    10081 tctccgacct gatgcagctc tcggagggcg aagaatctcg tgctttcagc ttcgatgtag
    10141 gagggcgtgg atatgtcctg cgggtaaata gctgcgccga tggtttctac aaagatcgtt
    10201 atgtttatcg gcactttgca tcggccgcgc tcccgattcc ggaagtgctt gacattgggg
    10261 agtttagcga gagcctgacc tattgcatct cccgccgttc acagggtgtc acgttgcaag
    10321 acctgcctga aaccgaactg cccgctgttc tacaaccggt cgcggaggct atggatgcga
    10381 tcgctgcggc cgatcttagc cagacgagcg ggttcggccc attcggaccg caaggaatcg
    10441 gtcaatacac tacatggcgt gatttcatat gcgcgattgc tgatccccat gtgtatcact
    10501 ggcaaactgt gatggacgac accgtcagtg cgtccgtcgc gcaggctctc gatgagctga
    10561 tgctttgggc cgaggactgc cccgaagtcc ggcacctcgt gcacgcggat ttcggctcca
    10621 acaatgtcct gacggacaat ggccgcataa cagcggtcat tgactggagc gaggcgatgt
    10681 tcggggattc ccaatacgag gtcgccaaca tcttcttctg gaggccgtgg ttggcttgta
    10741 tggagcagca gacgcgctac ttcgagcgga ggcatccgga gcttgcagga tcgccacgac
    10801 tccgggcgta tatgctccgc attggtcttg accaactcta tcagagcttg gttgacggca
    10861 atttcgatga tgcagcttgg gcgcagggtc gatgcgacgc aatcgtccga tccggagccg
    10921 ggactgtcgg gcgtacacaa atcgcccgca gaagcgcggc cgtctggacc gatggctgtg
    10981 tagaagtact cgccgatagt ggaaaccgac gccccagcac tcgtccgagg gcaaagaaat
    11041 aggagctctg ggctaatcta aaacgattta tctgtggctt caagtgtatc gatcacttat
    11101 gtgaggtgta attactggtg tttttggtgt gctctggttc ctttcaagtg tgttgttgcc
    11161 gctcgaacta ctccgctatg taaaacggta aaacctgttg tctcattatg aaagtgaact
    11221 atattatgtt ctactactac tctacttagt caattttctt caccttgatt agtgtaaata
    11281 tgaatcttat attcttatgt cttaagaaat tagcacatgt gaagcctcca agtgcatatt
    11341 ttctcgatcg cgagacgcac aatgcgtgag aaattcagct ggttatactc aaatatatta
    11401 atatatctag cagcagctca tggagattca ggaaacttgg catccctaat ccctaccatt
    11461 tccattcttc cgagattgac agttcaatac aagtacagta atctcctggt aagtttctta
    11521 ttaacttgac atgtagtagt aataatttgt acgtagcata gatacataga cacaaaaatg
    11581 tcctccccat tgagctagcc gattggagcc gaacaccgca ggaatgaatt tacataatct
    11641 gcaaagaata aatggaatgt gcctccacag gaaaaccagc ggcagtgtgg cgttttcaag
    11701 agcagccgta agtcgaagcc tattctgaat cgtagaaatc actggggcat ggtgtaatta
    11761 catccgactc caacatctgt accaccctgt gcattgtagg ccgctcctct ggcaaagaac
    11821 ttacacattg tttagcaaga gaaagtagag catccaaggt ctcaatctgc actccctcac
    11881 aatatggatc gacaatttcc ctctcccgat tctcaccgac caggaaattc aactgccaca
    11941 gagcaagtag attatttcaa gaatacatta aatcaattga aggcatacgt aattcatatc
    12001 agaaaactgt ggatatgaaa tggaatgaca taaaggtcat acatacccat ccaacaatgt
    12061 tcaatccctt ttcaataaat gatgcatcag taggtcgttt tccgcttagt atttcaagta
    12121 gcaaaactcc aaaactgtag acgtcagtct tttcggtggc tctgccactt tgcatatact
    12181 cctgcaggtc gaccatagtg actggatatg ttgtgtttta cagtattatg tagtctgttt
    12241 tttatgcaaa atctaattta atatattgat atttatatca ttttacgttt ctcgttcagc
    12301 tttcttgtac aaagtggtga tatcccgcgg aaatacgtag aattcgggaa gcttggcact
    12361 ggccgtcgtt ttacaacgtc gtgactggga aaaccctggc gttacccaac ttaatcgcct
    12421 tgcagcacat ccccctttcg ccagctggcg taatagcgaa gaggcccgca ccgatcgccc
    12481 ttcccaacag ttgcgcagcc tgaatggcga atgctagagc aattcggcgt taattcagta
    12541 cattaaaaac gtccgcaatg tgttattaag ttgtctaagc gtcaatttgt ttacaccaca
    12601 atatatcctg ccaccagcca gccaacagct ccccgaccgg cagctcggca caaaatcacc
    12661 actcgataca ggcagcccat cagtccggga cggcgtcagc gggagagccg ttgtaaggcg
    12721 gcagactttg ctcatgttac cgatgctatt cggaagaacg gcaactaagc tgccgggttt
    12781 gaaacacgga tgatctcgcg gagggtagca tgttgattgt aacgatgaca gagcgttgct
    12841 gcctgtgatc aattcgggca cgaacccagt ggacataagc ctgttcggtt cgtaagctgt
    12901 aatgcaagta gcgtatgcgc tcacgcaact ggtccagaac cttgaccgaa cgcagcggtg
    12961 gtaacggcgc agtggcggtt ttcatggctt gttatgactg tttttttggg gtacagtcta
    13021 tgcctcgggc atccaagcag caagcgcgtt acgccgtggg tcgatgtttg atgttatgga
    13081 gcagcaacga tgttacgcag cagggcagtc gccctaaaac aaagttaaac atcatggggg
    13141 aagcggtgat cgccgaagta tcgactcaac tatcagaggt agttggcgtc atcgagcgcc
    13201 atctcgaacc gacgttgctg gccgtacatt tgtacggctc cgcagtggat ggcggcctga
    13261 agccacacag tgatattgat ttgctggtta cggtgaccgt aaggcttgat gaaacaacgc
    13321 ggcgagcttt gatcaacgac cttttggaaa cttcggcttc ccctggagag agcgagattc
    13381 tccgcgctgt agaagtcacc attgttgtgc acgacgacat cattccgtgg cgttatccag
    13441 ctaagcgcga actgcaattt ggagaatggc agcgcaatga cattcttgca ggtatcttcg
    13501 agccagccac gatcgacatt gatctggcta tcttgctgac aaaagcaaga gaacatagcg
    13561 ttgccttggt aggtccagcg gcggaggaac tctttgatcc ggttcctgaa caggatctat
    13621 ttgaggcgct aaatgaaacc ttaacgctat ggaactcgcc gcccgactgg gctggcgatg
    13681 agcgaaatgt agtgcttacg ttgtcccgca tttggtacag cgcagtaacc ggcaaaatcg
    13741 cgccgaagga tgtcgctgcc gactgggcaa tggagcgcct gccggcccag tatcagcccg
    13801 tcatacttga agctagacag gcttatcttg gacaagaaga agatcgcttg gcctcgcgcg
    13861 cagatcagtt ggaagaattt gtccactacg tgaaaggcga gatcaccaag gtagtcggca
    13921 aataatgtct agctagaaat tcgttcaagc cgacgccgct tcgcggcgcg gcttaactca
    13981 agcgttagat gcactaagca cataattgct cacagccaaa ctatcaggtc aagtctgctt
    14041 ttattatttt taagcgtgca taataagccc tacacaaatt gggagatata tcatgcatga
    14101 ccaaaatccc ttaacgtgag ttttcgttcc actgagcgtc agaccccgta gaaaagatca
    14161 aaggatcttc ttgagatcct ttttttctgc gcgtaatctg ctgcttgcaa acaaaaaaac
    14221 caccgctacc agcggtggtt tgtttgccgg atcaagagct accaactctt tttccgaagg
    14281 taactggctt cagcagagcg cagataccaa atactgtcct tctagtgtag ccgtagttag
    14341 gccaccactt caagaactct gtagcaccgc ctacatacct cgctctgcta atcctgttac
    14401 cagtggctgc tgccagtggc gataagtcgt gtcttaccgg gttggactca agacgatagt
    14461 taccggataa ggcgcagcgg tcgggctgaa cggggggttc gtgcacacag cccagcttgg
    14521 agcgaacgac ctacaccgaa ctgagatacc tacagcgtga gctatgagaa agcgccacgc
    14581 ttcccgaagg gagaaaggcg gacaggtatc cggtaagcgg cagggtcgga acaggagagc
    14641 gcacgaggga gcttccaggg ggaaacgcct ggtatcttta tagtcctgtc gggtttcgcc
    14701 acctctgact tgagcgtcga tttttgtgat gctcgtcagg ggggcggagc ctatggaaaa
    14761 acgccagcaa cgcggccttt ttacggttcc tggccttttg ctggcctttt gctcacatgt
    14821 tctttcctgc gttatcccct gattctgtgg ataaccgtat taccgccttt gagtgagctg
    14881 ataccgctcg ccgcagccga acgaccgagc gcagcgagtc agtgagcgag gaagcggaag
    14941 agcgcctgat gcggtatttt ctccttacgc atctgtgcgg tatttcacac cgcatatggt
    15001 gcactctcag tacaatctgc tctgatgccg catagttaag ccagtataca ctccgctatc
    15061 gctacgtgac tgggtcatgg ctgcgccccg acacccgcca acacccgctg acgcgccctg
    15121 acgggcttgt ctgctcccgg catccgctta cagacaagct gtgaccgtct ccgggagctg
    15181 catgtgtcag aggttttcac cgtcatcacc gaaacgcgcg aggcagggtg ccttgatgtg
    15241 ggcgccggcg gtcgagtggc gacggcgcgg cttgtccgcg ccctggtaga ttgcctggcc
    15301 gtaggccagc catttttgag cggccagcgg ccgcgatagg ccgacgcgaa gcggcggggc
    15361 gtagggagcg cagcgaccga agggtaggcg ctttttgcag ctcttcggct gtgcgctggc
    15421 cagacagtta tgcacaggcc aggcgggttt taagagtttt aataagtttt aaagagtttt
    15481 aggcggaaaa atcgcctttt ttctctttta tatcagtcac ttacatgtgt gaccggttcc
    15541 caatgtacgg ctttgggttc ccaatgtacg ggttccggtt cccaatgtac ggctttgggt
    15601 tcccaatgta cgtgctatcc acaggaaaga gaccttttcg acctttttcc cctgctaggg
    15661 caatttgccc tagcatctgc tccgtacatt aggaaccggc ggatgcttcg ccctcgatca
    15721 ggttgcggta gcgcatgact aggatcgggc cagcctgccc cgcctcctcc ttcaaatcgt
    15781 actccggcag gtcatttgac ccgatcagct tgcgcacggt gaaacagaac ttcttgaact
    15841 ctccggcgct gccactgcgt tcgtagatcg tcttgaacaa ccatctggct tctgccttgc
    15901 ctgcggcgcg gcgtgccagg cggtagagaa aacggccgat gccgggatcg atcaaaaagt
    15961 aatcggggtg aaccgtcagc acgtccgggt tcttgccttc tgtgatctcg cggtacatcc
    16021 aatcagctag ctcgatctcg atgtactccg gccgcccggt ttcgctcttt acgatcttgt
    16081 agcggctaat caaggcttca ccctcggata ccgtcaccag gcggccgttc ttggccttct
    16141 tcgtacgctg catggcaacg tgcgtggtgt ttaaccgaat gcaggtttct accaggtcgt
    16201 ctttctgctt tccgccatcg gctcgccggc agaacttgag tacgtccgca acgtgtggac
    16261 ggaacacgcg gccgggcttg tctcccttcc cttcccggta tcggttcatg gattcggtta
    16321 gatgggaaac cgccatcagt accaggtcgt aatcccacac actggccatg ccggccggcc
    16381 ctgcggaaac ctctacgtgc ccgtctggaa gctcgtagcg gatcacctcg ccagctcgtc
    16441 ggtcacgctt cgacagacgg aaaacggcca cgtccatgat gctgcgacta tcgcgggtgc
    16501 ccacgtcata gagcatcgga acgaaaaaat ctggttgctc gtcgcccttg ggcggcttcc
    16561 taatcgacgg cgcaccggct gccggcggtt gccgggattc tttgcggatt cgatcagcgg
    16621 ccgcttgcca cgattcaccg gggcgtgctt ctgcctcgat gcgttgccgc tgggcggcct
    16681 gcgcggcctt caacttctcc accaggtcat cacccagcgc cgcgccgatt tgtaccgggc
    16741 cggatggttt gcgaccgctc acgccgattc ctcgggcttg ggggttccag tgccattgca
    16801 gggccggcag acaacccagc cgcttacgcc tggccaaccg cccgttcctc cacacatggg
    16861 gcattccacg gcgtcggtgc ctggttgttc ttgattttcc atgccgcctc ctttagccgc
    16921 taaaattcat ctactcattt attcatttgc tcatttactc tggtagctgc gcgatgtatt
    16981 cagatagcag ctcggtaatg gtcttgcctt ggcgtaccgc gtacatcttc agcttggtgt
    17041 gatcctccgc cggcaactga aagttgaccc gcttcatggc tggcgtgtct gccaggctgg
    17101 ccaacgttgc agccttgctg ctgcgtgcgc tcggacggcc ggcacttagc gtgtttgtgc
    17161 ttttgctcat tttctcttta cctcattaac tcaaatgagt tttgatttaa tttcagcggc
    17221 cagcgcctgg acctcgcggg cagcgtcgcc ctcgggttct gattcaagaa cggttgtgcc
    17281 ggcggcggca gtgcctgggt agctcacgcg ctgcgtgata cgggactcaa gaatgggcag
    17341 ctcgtacccg gccagcgcct cggcaacctc accgccgatg cgcgtgcctt tgatcgcccg
    17401 cgacacgaca aaggccgctt gtagccttcc atccgtgacc tcaatgcgct gcttaaccag
    17461 ctccaccagg tcggcggtgg cccatatgtc gtaagggctt ggctgcaccg gaatcagcac
    17521 gaagtcggct gccttgatcg cggacacagc caagtccgcc gcctggggcg ctccgtcgat
    17581 cactacgaag tcgcgccggc cgatggcctt cacgtcgcgg tcaatcgtcg ggcggtcgat
    17641 gccgacaacg gttagcggtt gatcttcccg cacggccgcc caatcgcggg cactgccctg
    17701 gggatcggaa tcgactaaca gaacatcggc cccggcgagt tgcagggcgc gggctagatg
    17761 ggttgcgatg gtcgtcttgc ctgacccgcc tttctggtta agtacagcga taaccttcat
    17821 gcgttcccct tgcgtatttg tttatttact catcgcatca tatacgcagc gaccgcatga
    17881 cgcaagctgt tttactcaaa tacacatcac ctttttagac ggcggcgctc ggtttcttca
    17941 gcggccaagc tggccggcca ggccgccagc ttggcatcag acaaaccggc caggatttca
    18001 tgcagccgca cggttgagac gtgcgcgggc ggctcgaaca cgtacccggc cgcgatcatc
    18061 tccgcctcga tctcttcggt aatgaaaaac ggttcgtcct ggccgtcctg gtgcggtttc
    18121 atgcttgttc ctcttggcgt tcattctcgg cggccgccag ggcgtcggcc tcggtcaatg
    18181 cgtcctcacg gaaggcaccg cgccgcctgg cctcggtggg cgtcacttcc tcgctgcgct
    18241 caagtgcgcg gtacagggtc gagcgatgca cgccaagcag tgcagccgcc tctttcacgg
    18301 tgcggccttc ctggtcgatc agctcgcggg cgtgcgcgat ctgtgccggg gtgagggtag
    18361 ggcgggggcc aaacttcacg cctcgggcct tggcggcctc gcgcccgctc cgggtgcggt
    18421 cgatgattag ggaacgctcg aactcggcaa tgccggcgaa cacggtcaac accatgcggc
    18481 cggccggcgt ggtggtgtcg gcccacggct ctgccaggct acgcaggccc gcgccggcct
    18541 cctggatgcg ctcggcaatg tccagtaggt cgcgggtgct gcgggccagg cggtctagcc
    18601 tggtcactgt cacaacgtcg ccagggcgta ggtggtcaag catcctggcc agctccgggc
    18661 ggtcgcgcct ggtgccggtg atcttctcgg aaaacagctt ggtgcagccg gccgcgtgca
    18721 gttcggcccg ttggttggtc aagtcctggt cgtcggtgct gacgcgggca tagcccagca
    18781 ggccagcggc ggcgctcttg ttcatggcgt aatgtctccg gttctagtcg caagtattct
    18841 actttatgcg actaaaacac gcgacaagaa aacgccagga aaagggcagg gcggcagcct
    18901 gtcgcgtaac ttaggacttg tgcgacatgt cgttttcaga agacggctgc actgaacgtc
    18961 agaagccgac tgcactatag cagcggaggg gttggatcaa agtacttt
//
